>Addgene plasmid #97127 | Tol2-lyzC-microRNA 375-1-Dendra2 | addgene full sequence | sequence record 182668 | Addgene NGS Result
TGCTCCAGGTCCTTGTGTCCTTCTAAGGTCTGTTTGTGGTTTAAGCTGTTTGTTGACACACGCTTGTCAT
CTCCATTTTTCTGTGAAGTTATTGTCAGTTTATTGCACACTGGGTTGCATTAAGCTGCAGTTTTTTCACA
ACAGTTTTCCACATTGTAACAGTCAGTCTCCAAATTATTCCATCAGTCCTCAAATTTAGTCATTTGAGGC
CATGAAAACACTTAAAACTACATGAAGGTAGTTTGGCATTAGGTTTTAGACTTGTTCTTGTTTGGCATAT
TGCAACCTGTGTAAAAATGATTTGATTTTTATTTTTTTTTTTTTTTTTTCAGAAAGAAACGGTCCAAAAA
GAGTTATGTGAACATTTATCCATGTGTTTAATGTTTTTTAAATTAAAAAAAAACATTTTTATTAAACCAC
TTGTGACTAAACCTTTTTTAGTTATTCTATTTTGTGACGAGTCTGAATGGCCAAAGTACTCTTGAATCCA
AAATCTTTATAGTAAAATGTTTAATCTTACTTGCAGTGTTGGGTATAATTTGTAACAAAGTTGAATTCCA
TATCTGCTGAGTGAAAAAGTAAAGTAAGAGATTGCTGTAAATATTTAGGTTATTTATTTATTAATACAAT
ATAGAAAGTAACAAAACACAATGTAAAAAATCAATAAAGAAAGTAAATATTAAAAGTAATGATAAACTAA
TGATGTAAACAATATTAGCAACAAAGTTTGTACAATTCAGGGAGGGTAAAGAATTTCACCTAATAGTCAA
ACTCTGTATTAAATAATATAAAATCTTTGTTCTTAGTCTGAAGAGGAGACTGTGAGAGAAAGCTTACTGG
TTGTTAAATTAGAAAATTTGTAACTTGCAGATTAAAATGATTTAAATAATTTTATAAAGGCCATGTTTGA
AACAAATGTAAAAACATAATAAATGTTAAGAATTTCAGATATTGAGATTTTACAATTTAAAAAAAGCAAT
AAAGTAATAGCAGAGACCTACACTCTTAAAGTAAATTACCCAACTCTGCTTACTAGTAACTTTTGGAATA
GTTACTAGTATCCATTGAACAAATACTAGAATCTAATTAAATTGTGTGAGTGTCCAATGAAAAGATTCTT
GTATTTAAAACAGTACCAGTATCTATATATGTACAAAATTTAGTGCTAGCAAAATGCAAATAAATACTAC
TGCATATAATGGATTGCATTGTAAATCGACTCGCCATAATACATTTATTTCCTATTTTTACTTTTAACAA
AAAATAAGTTCACTGAGTATTTCATGTCATTAAATCGCATTAAACCTCTTGCATGCTTTATGTACACTAG
TGCAGTTCGCTAAATGACCACCGGTGTCACTAATAACACGATCGTTTCTGAATTCTGCATTAAACGCCAT
TTATACGTTGCTCTTATTAGTAAACAATTTCTCCATCATGAGCTCGACCAGTATTGCATATTTCATCCTC
TTAAATCCAGAGTTGTTTCTTTTAATCACTTTCTCTTCATGATAAAAGCAGTTTTTGGTTTTCAGAAGTT
TACAACAAACCCAGTCAGTTATTGCCTCAGCAAACACTGGAGCAACTGCACACTTGTGAAAAGCTTCTTG
CGAAACACAAACCTTTCTCTGGACTTATAAATAAAGGCATTCAGCAGCTCCACCATACACCTCCACTGGT
CTTGATAAAGCAGATATCAGCAGTGATACAGGTACCGCCACCATGGATGAGGAAATCGCTGCCCTGGTCG
TTGACAACGGCTCCGGTATGTGCAAAGCCGGTTTTGCTGGAGATGATGCCCCTCGTGCTGTTTTCCCCTC
CATTGTTGGACGACCCAGACATCAGGTACATTTAATAAACCATCCTAATAACATGTTAATCATATTGAAC
CACATTAAACTCTCATTTGTGCATTTTACATCTTTTAAAACCGATTTATATTCGTTTTTAGATAATGAAG
TTTATTAAAGTGTTAATTCACAGCTTTATTGCTTGTTTTGAGAATCTGCTTGCATAAGTGATTTTTAAAC
TTGATCTGATTTTCGTTTGTTTCGAAGTTCTTCAGCTTTGAAAGTCAGATCTTCAATTCACAGCCATGCC
ATAGTTTTAGGATACAGTATAAGTAGACGAATTGGGATGCATCGTAGATTTTATGCTGTGTTTGTTATGG
TTTTTCAGTGGTAGAGATTTTCAGAGTATTATTAGGGTTATAGTCAGTGTCAGGTTTATTTATCGTCAGC
GTGATGGGCAAAAAACAGCTGGCAGTACGGGCTTGGAGTTTCCCAGTGAGCCCACAGAACTTCGATGAAT
AAAACTGCACTTGCTTTACGTTGAGCCACACGCACAATACATGTGGATTCAGTTTTGTTCGTTCGGCTCG
CGTTAAGCAAGTGCAGAACTTCTTCAGTGCAGTTTTTGGACCACAGCCAACTGCTGTTACTCTCGCCCAG
AAATCTGCGCCAACATGGACACACCCAGTGGAGCAAGCCATCTGATTTTCATGGTCAGATTGTAAAGAAG
CAATTACTCTTGGACAGTTTAAGCAGAAAAGCCACCAAGTCAAGTCACTGGTCATATGATGAACTCGAAG
ATCTAATAAAAGTTAATTTAAGCGTTCATTACAATAAATTCAAGTGAATCTGTTTTAAGCTAGCCTTTAA
CGTTTTTAAATTCCTTCAAACAAATTAGTTCCTCTTTGCAGTTCCTCATTTCTCGGTGAGCTGGTGCTTT
AATCCCTTTACTTTTTCTTCCTCTAGGGAGTGATGGTTGGCATGGGACGAATTAATTCCTGCAGCCCGGG
GGTACCGGTCGCCACCATGAACACCCCGGGAATTAACCTGATCAAGGAGGACATGCGCGTGAAGGTGCAC
ATGGAGGGCAACGTGAACGGCCACGCCTTCGTGATCGAGGGCGAGGGCAAGGGCAAGCCCTACGAGGGCA
CCCAGACCGCCAACCTGACCGTGAAGGAGGGCGCCCCCCTGCCCTTCAGCTACGACATCCTGACCACCGC
CGTGCACTACGGCAACCGGGTGTTCACCAAGTACCCCGAGGACATCCCCGACTACTTCAAGCAGAGCTTC
CCCGAGGGCTACAGCTGGGAGCGCACCATGACCTTCGAGGACAAGGGCATCTGCACCATCCGCAGCGACA
TCAGCCTGGAGGGCGACTGCTTCTTCCAGAACGTGCGCTTCAAGGGCACCAACTTCCCCCCCAACGGCCC
CGTGATGCAGAAGAAAACCCTGAAGTGGGAGCCCAGCACCGAGAAGCTGCACGTGCGCGACGGCCTGCTG
GTGGGCAACATCAACATGGCCCTGCTGCTGGAGGGCGGCGGCCACTACCTGTGCGACTTCAAGACCACCT
ACAAGGCCAAGAAGGTGGTGCAGCTGCCCGACGCCCACTTCGTGGACCACCGCATCGAGATCCTGGGCAA
CGACAGCGACTACAACAAGGTGAAGCTGTACGAGCACGCCGTGGCCCGCTACAGCCCCCTGCCCAGCCAG
GTGTGGTAATCTAGATCATAATCAGCCATACCACATTTGTAGAGGTTTTACTTGCTTTAAAAAACCTCCC
ACACCTCCCCCTGAACCTGAAACATAAAATGAATGCAATTGTTGTTGTTAACTTGTTTATTGCAGCTTAT
AATGGTTACAAATAAAGCAATAGCATCACAAATTTCACAAATAAAGCATTTTTTTCACTGCATTCTAGTT
GTGGTTTGTCCAAACTCATCAATGTATCTTAAGGCGTAAATTGTAAGCGTTAATATTTTGTTAAAATTCG
CGTTAAATTTTTGTTAAATCAGCTCATTTTTTAACCAATAGGCCGAAATCGGCGGATCCTGCGGCCGCAA
GGGAAAATAGAATGAAGTGATCTCCAAAAAATAAGTACTTTTTGACTGTAAATAAAATTGTAAGGAGTAA
AAAGTACTTTTTTTTCTAAAAAAATGTAATTAAGTAAAAGTAAAAGTATTGATTTTTAATTGTACTCAAG
TAAAGTAAAAATCCCCAAAAATAATACTTAAGTACAGTAATCAAGTAAAATTACTCAAGTACTTTACACC
TCTGGTTCTTGACCCCCTACCTTCAGCAAGCCCAGCAGATCCACTAGATCTTTTGTTCCCTTTAGTGAGG
GTTAATTGCGCGCTTGGCGTAATCATGGTCATAGCTGTTTCCTGTGTGAAATTGTTATCCGCTCACAATT
CCACACAACATACGAGCCGGAAGCATAAAGTGTAAAGCCTGGGGTGCCTAATGAGTGAGCTAACTCACAT
TAATTGCGTTGCGCTCACTGCCCGCTTTCCAGTCGGGAAACCTGTCGTGCCAGCTGCATTAATGAATCGG
CCAACGCGCGGGGAGAGGCGGTTTGCGTATTGGGCGCTCTTCCGCTTCCTCGCTCACTGACTCGCTGCGC
TCGGTCGTTCGGCTGCGGCGAGCGGTATCAGCTCACTCAAAGGCGGTAATACGGTTATCCACAGAATCAG
GGGATAACGCAGGAAAGAACATGTGAGCAAAAGGCCAGCAAAAGGCCAGGAACCGTAAAAAGGCCGCGTT
GCTGGCGTTTTTCCATAGGCTCCGCCCCCCTGACGAGCATCACAAAAATCGACGCTCAAGTCAGAGGTGG
CGAAACCCGACAGGACTATAAAGATACCAGGCGTTTCCCCCTGGAAGCTCCCTCGTGCGCTCTCCTGTTC
CGACCCTGCCGCTTACCGGATACCTGTCCGCCTTTCTCCCTTCGGGAAGCGTGGCGCTTTCTCATAGCTC
ACGCTGTAGGTATCTCAGTTCGGTGTAGGTCGTTCGCTCCAAGCTGGGCTGTGTGCACGAACCCCCCGTT
CAGCCCGACCGCTGCGCCTTATCCGGTAACTATCGTCTTGAGTCCAACCCGGTAAGACACGACTTATCGC
CACTGGCAGCAGCCACTGGTAACAGGATTAGCAGAGCGAGGTATGTAGGCGGTGCTACAGAGTTCTTGAA
GTGGTGGCCTAACTACGGCTACACTAGAAGAACAGTATTTGGTATCTGCGCTCTGCTGAAGCCAGTTACC
TTCGGAAAAAGAGTTGGTAGCTCTTGATCCGGCAAACAAACCACCGCTGGTAGCGGTGGTTTTTTTGTTT
GCAAGCAGCAGATTACGCGCAGAAAAAAAGGATCTCAAGAAGATCCTTTGATCTTTTCTACGGGGTCTGA
CGCTCAGTGGAACGAAAACTCACGTTAAGGGATTTTGGTCATGAGATTATCAAAAAGGATCTTCACCTAG
ATCCTTTTAAATTAAAAATGAAGTTTTAAATCAATCTAAAGTATATATGAGTAAACTTGGTCTGACAGTT
ACCAATGCTTAATCAGTGAGGCACCTATCTCAGCGATCTGTCTATTTCGTTCATCCATAGTTGCCTGACT
CCCCGTCGTGTAGATAACTACGATACGGGAGGGCTTACCATCTGGCCCCAGTGCTGCAATGATACCGCGA
GACCCACGCTCACCGGCTCCAGATTTATCAGCAATAAACCAGCCAGCCGGAAGGGCCGAGCGCAGAAGTG
GTCCTGCAACTTTATCCGCCTCCATCCAGTCTATTAATTGTTGCCGGGAAGCTAGAGTAAGTAGTTCGCC
AGTTAATAGTTTGCGCAACGTTGTTGCCATTGCTACAGGCATCGTGGTGTCACGCTCGTCGTTTGGTATG
GCTTCATTCAGCTCCGGTTCCCAACGATCAAGGCGAGTTACATGATCCCCCATGTTGTGCAAAAAAGCGG
TTAGCTCCTTCGGTCCTCCGATCGTTGTCAGAAGTAAGTTGGCCGCAGTGTTATCACTCATGGTTATGGC
AGCACTGCATAATTCTCTTACTGTCATGCCATCCGTAAGATGCTTTTCTGTGACTGGTGAGTACTCAACC
AAGTCATTCTGAGAATAGTGTATGCGGCGACCGAGTTGCTCTTGCCCGGCGTCAATACGGGATAATACCG
CGCCACATAGCAGAACTTTAAAAGTGCTCATCATTGGAAAACGTTCTTCGGGGCGAAAACTCTCAAGGAT
CTTACCGCTGTTGAGATCCAGTTCGATGTAACCCACTCGTGCACCCAACTGATCTTCAGCATCTTTTACT
TTCACCAGCGTTTCTGGGTGAGCAAAAACAGGAAGGCAAAATGCCGCAAAAAAGGGAATAAGGGCGACAC
GGAAATGTTGAATACTCATACTCTTCCTTTTTCAATATTATTGAAGCATTTATCAGGGTTATTGTCTCAT
GAGCGGATACATATTTGAATGTATTTAGAAAAATAAACAAATAGGGGTTCCGCGCACATTTCCCCGAAAA
GTGCCACCTAAATTGTAAGCGTTAATATTTTGTTAAAATTCGCGTTAAATTTTTGTTAAATCAGCTCATT
TTTTAACCAATAGGCCGAAATCGGCAAAATCCCTTATAAATCAAAAGAATAGACCGAGATAGGGT
[37 nt withheld, positions 6436-6472]
AAAGAACGTGGACTCCAACGTCAAAGG
[49 nt withheld, positions 6500-6548]
T
[91 nt withheld, positions 6550-6640]
CACAATGACGGCTACTACATGGTGCCATTCCTTCCTCTTTATAGGAATGGAGACTACCTCCTGTCCAACA
ATGCTCTTGGATACGAGTACGCCTACCTGTTGGACCCAGGTCATTGCACAACACCAGAAATGCCCTCTGA
TCTGCAAAAGACGTGAATATCTGTTCAGACACCCATATCCACTCTGTTCCACACAGGTCAGAGGTTTGTC
CAGGAGTTCTTGACAGAGGTGTAAAAAGTACTCAAAAATTTTACTCAAGTGAAAGTACAAGTACTTAGGG
AAAATTTTACTCAATTAAAAGTAAAAGTATCTGGCTAGAATCTTACTTGAGTAAAAGTAAAAAAGTACTC
CATTAAAATTGTACTTGAGTATTAAGGAAGTAAAAGGCTAGCAAGATCTGCTCGAGATACATTTGATTAG
AAGAGTTTGACTTGGGTTGATTATAGCAAATAGTGGAACACAAACAGATTTTGAAATATTCTTGCAAATT
TATTTATTAAATCCATTCAAATATTGTCATTTTTTGTACTGTGTAATTTATATTGATTTGCTCATACAAT
ATTTACATTTCGCTTAAACAATACACTATTATTTATATTTAAAAATAGCTATATATAAATCAAATGTATA
GCTCTTTTTTACACAATTAATCAAAGCTAAAATATTTGTCACACAAATACAGTAAGCCACTTCACAATGA
TATCTTCAAAATCTGTGCTTGACTGAATCATTTCATTTATTGTTTTGTAATTCACATTATACCTTACGTT
CTCCAGGCACAGTTTGAATTGTTGATAAATGAAGATAATACATCTGATTTAATTAGTCTCCTTTGTTTAT
AATAACTTTAATCTAATTTGATAGTAATAATTCCAGCAATACATCCATTACAATAAAAATCGCTTTTTTA
TTTTGCACATTAGTTTGCCGGTATTTGTTTAAAGTTTCACCATACTTTTAAATCATGTGCTATTTGAAAA
GGGCTGTTATGACTGGAATTAAATGTTTTTTTTTATATCAGTGTTTTAGATTGAAGTACAATATTTATAG
GTAAAATTCACCAGCATATGCTTAAAGATAGCCA
Features (pLannotate 1.2.2; 17 found; start..end, strand, type, name):
   1723..1845    +  CDS            actba (fragment): ACTB1_DANRE - Also known as bact, bactin1, bactzf. Experimental evidence at protein level: Swiss-Prot protein existence level 1. Actin is a highly conserved protein that polymerizes to produce filaments that form cross-linked networks in the cytoplasm of cells. Actin exists in both monomeric (G-actin) and polymeric (F-actin) forms, both forms playing key functions, such as cell motility and contraction. In addition to their role in the cytoplasmic cytoskeleton, G- and F-actin also localize in the nucleus, and regulate gene transcription and motility and repair of damaged DNA. From Danio rerio
   2323..2391    +  ncRNA          mir-375: Accession: RF00700 - microRNA mir-375
   2784..2802    -  misc_feature   MCS (fragment): pBluescript multiple cloning site
   2817..3506    +  CDS            Dendra2: Dendra2 is a photoconvertible green fluorescent protein published in 2006, derived from Dendronephthya sp.. It has high acid sensitivity.
   3514..3597    +  CDS            large T antigen (fragment): large T antigen from SV40 (simian virus 40)
   3620..3741    +  polyA_signal   SV40 poly(A) signal: SV40 polyadenylation signal
   3748..3833    -  rep_origin     M13 ori (fragment): M13 bacteriophage origin of replication; arrow indicates direction of (+) strand synthesis
   4119..4137    -  promoter       T3 promoter: promoter for bacteriophage T3 RNA polymerase
   4182..4198    -  protein_bind   lac operator: The lac repressor binds to the lac operator to inhibit transcription in E. coli. This inhibition can be relieved by adding lactose or isopropyl-β-D-thiogalactopyranoside (IPTG). lac repressor encoded by lacI
   4206..4236    -  promoter       lac promoter: promoter for the E. coli lac operon
   4251..4272    -  protein_bind   CAP binding site: CAP binding activates transcription in the presence of cAMP. E. coli catabolite activator protein
   4285..4377    -  CDS            lacI (fragment): lac repressor; lacI; The lac repressor binds to the lac operator to inhibit transcription in E. coli. This inhibition can be relieved by adding lactose or isopropyl-β-D-thiogalactopyranoside (IPTG).
   4560..5148    -  rep_origin     ori: high-copy-number ColE1/pMB1/pBR322/pUC origin of replication
   5319..6179    -  CDS            AmpR: β-lactamase; bla; confers resistance to ampicillin, carbenicillin, and related antibiotics
   6180..6284    -  promoter       AmpR promoter: bla
   6310..6640    -  rep_origin     f1 ori (fragment) (sequence partly withheld): f1 bacteriophage origin of replication; arrow indicates direction of (+) strand synthesis
   6638..6865    +  CDS            tyr (fragment) (sequence partly withheld): TYRO_ORYLA - Also known as tyro. Experimental evidence at transcript level: Swiss-Prot protein existence level 2. This is a copper-containing oxidase that functions in the formation of pigments such as melanins and other polyphenolic compounds. From Oryzias latipes (Japanese rice fish) (Japanese killifish).
