[The description below was written by a language model from this plasmid's Addgene catalogue record and pLannotate feature annotations shown in this document.]
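Description:
Tol2-lyzC-microRNA 375-1-Dendra2 is a zebrafish transgenesis plasmid built on a Tol2 transposon backbone and intended for overexpressing a microRNA together with the fluorescent protein Dendra2. It is maintained in E. coli as a high-copy plasmid through a ColE1/pUC-type origin and selected with ampicillin via the β-lactamase gene. The backbone also carries pBluescript-derived remnants: a partial f1 origin, lac promoter/operator elements, a T3 promoter and a fragment of the multiple cloning site. The Tol2 arms are not annotated as such. However, a short match to the medaka tyrosinase gene lies next to the backbone. This fits the origin of Tol2, which was first found as an insertion in that locus, so the match probably marks flanking transposon-derived sequence.

The payload runs in one orientation. A short fragment of zebrafish β-actin (actba) coding sequence is followed by a mir-375 hairpin, then the Dendra2 open reading frame, a small SV40 large T antigen fragment and the SV40 polyadenylation signal. This layout suggests that the microRNA sits upstream of the reporter in the same transcript, possibly within actin-derived intronic sequence, so that Dendra2 fluorescence marks cells expressing the microRNA; the record does not state this explicitly. The name indicates a lyzC (lysozyme C) promoter, commonly used for neutrophil-directed expression in zebrafish, but the feature table does not annotate it; the unannotated region upstream of the actin fragment could contain it. Dendra2 is a green-to-red photoconvertible protein, which allows labelled cells to be tracked. The associated work was a microRNA screen for regulators of neutrophil migration, consistent with use in Tol2-mediated generation of transgenic fish.
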