Addgene plasmid #97127: Tol2-lyzC-microRNA 375-1-Dendra2
Purpose: overexpression of microRNA and Dendra2 in Zebrafish
Depositing lab: Qing Deng. Depositing organization: Purdue University. Publication: Phenotypical microRNA screen reveals a noncanonical role of CDK2 in regulating neutrophil migration. Hsu AY, Wang D, Liu S, Lu J, Syahirah R, Bennin DA, Huttenlocher A, Umulis DM, Wan J, Deng Q. Proc Natl Acad Sci U S A. 2019 Aug 26. pii: 1905221116. doi: 10.1073/pnas.1905221116. PubMed 31451657.
Backbone
  Vector backbone: Tol2
  Vector type: Zebrafish
Growth in bacteria
  Bacterial resistance: Ampicillin, 100 μg/mL
  Growth temperature: 37°C
  Growth strain: DH5alpha
  Copy number: High Copy
Gene/Insert
  Gene/Insert name: microRNA 375 1 Dendra2
  Species: D. rerio (zebrafish)
  Cloning method: Ligation Independent Cloning
Terms and licenses: Academic/Nonprofit Terms; Industry Terms: Not Available to Industry
How to cite: Tol2-lyzC-microRNA 375-1-Dendra2 was a gift from Qing Deng (Addgene plasmid # 97127 ; http://n2t.net/addgene:97127 ; RRID:Addgene_97127)
